>Addgene plasmid #112943 | mCherry-LSS-SGFP2 | depositor full sequence | sequence record 213019 | Full Sequence
TAGTTATTAATAGTAATCAATTACGGGGTCATTAGTTCATAGCCCATATATGGAGTTCCGCGTTACATAA
CTTACGGTAAATGGCCCGCCTGGCTGACCGCCCAACGACCCCCGCCCATTGACGTCAATAATGACGTATG
TTCCCATAGTAACGCCAATAGGGACTTTCCATTGACGTCAATGGGTGGAGTATTTACGGTAAACTGCCCA
CTTGGCAGTACATCAAGTGTATCATATGCCAAGTACGCCCCCTATTGACGTCAATGACGGTAAATGGCCC
GCCTGGCATTATGCCCAGTACATGACCTTATGGGACTTTCCTACTTGGCAGTACATCTACGTATTAGTCA
TCGCTATTACCATGGTGATGCGGTTTTGGCAGTACATCAATGGGCGTGGATAGCGGTTTGACTCACGGGG
ATTTCCAAGTCTCCACCCCATTGACGTCAATGGGAGTTTGTTTTGGCACCAAAATCAACGGGACTTTCCA
AAATGTCGTAACAACTCCGCCCCATTGACGCAAATGGGCGGTAGGCGTGTACGGTGGGAGGTCTATATAA
GCAGAGCTGGTTTAGTGAACCGTCAGATCCGCTAGCGCTACCGGTCGCCACCATGGTGAGCAAGGGCGAG
GAGGATAACATGGCCATCATCAAGGAGTTCATGCGCTTCAAGGTGCACATGGAGGGCTCCGTGAACGGCC
ACGAGTTCGAGATCGAGGGCGAGGGCGAGGGCCGCCCCTACGAGGGCACCCAGACCGCCAAGCTGAAGGT
GACCAAGGGTGGCCCCCTGCCCTTCGCCTGGGACATCCTGTCCCCTCAGTTCATGTACGGCTCCAAGGCC
TACGTGAAGCACCCCGCCGACATCCCCGACTACTTGAAGCTGTCCTTCCCCGAGGGCTTCAAGTGGGAGC
GCGTGATGAACTTCGAGGACGGCGGCGTGGTGACCGTGACCCAGGACTCCTCCCTGCAGGACGGCGAGTT
CATCTACAAGGTGAAGCTGCGCGGCACCAACTTCCCCTCCGACGGCCCCGTAATGCAGAAGAAGACCATG
GGCTGGGAGGCCTCCTCCGAGCGGATGTACCCCGAGGACGGCGCCCTGAAGGGCGAGATCAAGCAGAGGC
TGAAGCTGAAGGACGGCGGCCACTACGACGCTGAGGTCAAGACCACCTACAAGGCCAAGAAGCCCGTGCA
GCTGCCCGGCGCCTACAACGTCAACATCAAGTTGGACATCACCTCCCACAACGAGGACTACACCATCGTG
GAACAGTACGAACGCGCCGAGGGCCGCCACTCCACCGGCGGCATGGACGAGCTGTACAAGTCCGGACTCA
GATCTTCGGATCCACCGGTCGCCACCATGGTGAGCAAGGGCGAGGAGCTGTTCACCGGGGTGGTGCCCAT
CCTGGTCGAGCTGGACGGCGACGTAAACGGCCACAAGTTCAGCGTGTCCGGCGAGGGCGAGGGCGATGCC
ACCTACGGCAAGCTGACCCTGAAGTTCATCTGCACCACCGGCAAGCTGCCCGTGCCCTGGCCCACCCTCG
TGACCACCCTGAGCTACGGCGTGCAGTGCTTCGCCCGCTACCCCGACCACATGAAGCAGCACGACTTCTT
CAAGTCCGCCATGCCCGAAGGCTACGTCCAGGAGCGCACCATCTTCTTCAAGGACGACGGCAACTACAAG
ACCCGCGCCGAGGTGAAGTTCGAGGGCGACACCCTGGTGAACCGCATCGAGCTGAAGGGCATCGACTTCA
AGGAGGACGGCAACATCCTGGGGCACAAGCTGGAGTACAACTACAACAGCCACAACGTCTATATCACCGC
CGACAAGCAGAAGAACGGCATCAAGGCCAACTTCAAGATCCGCCACAACATCGAGGACGGCGGCGTGCAG
CTCGCCGACCACTACCAGCAGAACACCCCCATCGGCGACGGCCCCGTGCTGCTGCCCGACAACCACTACC
TGAGCATCCAGTCCAAGCTGAGCAAAGACCCCAACGAGAAGCGCGATCACATGGTCCTGCTGGAGTTCGT
GACCGCCGCCGGGATCACTCTCGGCATGGACGAGCTGTACAAGTAAAGCGGCCGCGACTCTAGATCATAA
TCAGCCATACCACATTTGTAGAGGTTTTACTTGCTTTAAAAAACCTCCCACACCTCCCCCTGAACCTGAA
ACATAAAATGAATGCAATTGTTGTTGTTAACTTGTTTATTGCAGCTTATAATGGTTACAAATAAAGCAAT
AGCATCACAAATTTCACAAATAAAGCATTTTTTTCACTGCATTCTAGTTGTGGTTTGTCCAAACTCATCA
ATGTATCTTAACGCGTAAATTGTAAGCGTTAATATTTTGTTAAAATTCGCGTTAAATTTTTGTTAAATCA
GCTCATTTTTTAACCAATAGGCCGAAATCGGCAAAATCCCTTATAAATCAAAAGAATAGACCGAGATAGG
GT
[37 nt withheld, positions 2453-2489]
AAAGAACGTGGACTCCAACGTCAAAGG
[49 nt withheld, positions 2517-2565]
T
[91 nt withheld, positions 2567-2657]
G
[124 nt withheld, positions 2659-2782]
CAGGTGGCACTTTTCGGGGAAATGTGCGCGGAACCCCTATTTGTTTATTTTTCTAAATACATTCAAATAT
GTATCCGCTCATGAGACAATAACCCTGATAAATGCTTCAATAATATTGAAAAAGGAAGAGTCCTGAGGCG
GAAAGAACCAGCTGTGGAATGTGTGTCAGTTAGGGTGTGGAAAGTCCCCAGGCTCCCCAGCAGGCAGAAG
TATGCAAAGCATGCATCTCAATTAGTCAGCAACCAGGTGTGGAAAGTCCCCAGGCTCCCCAGCAGGCAGA
AGTATGCAAAGCATGCATCTCAATTAGTCAGCAACCATAGTCCCGCCCCTAACTCCGCCCATCCCGCCCC
TAACTCCGCCCAGTTCCGCCCATTCTCCGCCCCATGGCTGACTAATTTTTTTTATTTATGCAGAGGCCGA
GGCCGCCTCGGCCTCTGAGCTATTCCAGAAGTAGTGAGGAGGCTTTTTTGGAGGCCTAGGCTTTTGCAAA
GATCGATCAAGAGACAGGATGAGGATCGTTTCGCATGATTGAACAAGATGGATTGCACGCAGGTTCTCCG
GCCGCTTGGGTGGAGAGGCTATTCGGCTATGACTGGGCACAACAGACAATCGGCTGCTCTGATGCCGCCG
TGTTCCGGCTGTCAGCGCAGGGGCGCCCGGTTCTTTTTGTCAAGACCGACCTGTCCGGTGCCCTGAATGA
ACTGCAAGACGAGGCAGCGCGGCTATCGTGGCTGGCCACGACGGGCGTTCCTTGCGCAGCTGTGCTCGAC
GTTGTCACTGAAGCGGGAAGGGACTGGCTGCTATTGGGCGAAGTGCCGGGGCAGGATCTCCTGTCATCTC
ACCTTGCTCCTGCCGAGAAAGTATCCATCATGGCTGATGCAATGCGGCGGCTGCATACGCTTGATCCGGC
TACCTGCCCATTCGACCACCAAGCGAAACATCGCATCGAGCGAGCACGTACTCGGATGGAAGCCGGTCTT
GTCGATCAGGATGATCTGGACGAAGAGCATCAGGGGCTCGCGCCAGCCGAACTGTTCGCCAGGCTCAAGG
CGAGCATGCCCGACGGCGAGGATCTCGTCGTGACCCATGGCGATGCCTGCTTGCCGAATATCATGGTGGA
AAATGGCCGCTTTTCTGGATTCATCGACTGTGGCCGGCTGGGTGTGGCGGACCGCTATCAGGACATAGCG
TTGGCTACCCGTGATATTGCTGAAGAGCTTGGCGGCGAATGGGCTGACCGCTTCCTCGTGCTTTACGGTA
TCGCCGCTCCCGATTCGCAGCGCATCGCCTTCTATCGCCTTCTTGACGAGTTCTTCTGAGCGGGACTCTG
GGGTTCGAAATGACCGACCAAGCGACGCCCAACCTGCCATCACGAGATTTCGATTCCACCGCCGCCTTCT
ATGAAAGGTTGGGCTTCGGAATCGTTTTCCGGGACGCCGGCTGGATGATCCTCCAGCGCGGGGATCTCAT
GCTGGAGTTCTTCGCCCACCCTAGGGGGAGGCTAACTGAAACACGGAAGGAGACAATACCGGAAGGAACC
CGCGCTATGACGGCAATAAAAAGACAGAATAAAACGCACGGTGTTGGGTCGTTTGTTCATAAACGCGGGG
TTCGGTCCCAGGGCTGGCACTCTGTCGATACCCCACCGAGACCCCATTGGGGCCAATACGCCCGCGTTTC
TTCCTTTTCCCCACCCCACCCCCCAAGTTCGGGTGAAGGCCCAGGGCTCGCAGCCAACGTCGGGGCGGCA
GGCCCTGCCATAGCCTCAGGTTACTCATATATACTTTAGATTGATTTAAAACTTCATTTTTAATTTAAAA
GGATCTAGGTGAAGATCCTTTTTGATAATCTCATGACCAAAATCCCTTAACGTGAGTTTTCGTTCCACTG
AGCGTCAGACCCCGTAGAAAAGATCAAAGGATCTTCTTGAGATCCTTTTTTTCTGCGCGTAATCTGCTGC
TTGCAAACAAAAAAACCACCGCTACCAGCGGTGGTTTGTTTGCCGGATCAAGAGCTACCAACTCTTTTTC
CGAAGGTAACTGGCTTCAGCAGAGCGCAGATACCAAATACTGTCCTTCTAGTGTAGCCGTAGTTAGGCCA
CCACTTCAAGAACTCTGTAGCACCGCCTACATACCTCGCTCTGCTAATCCTGTTACCAGTGGCTGCTGCC
AGTGGCGATAAGTCGTGTCTTACCGGGTTGGACTCAAGACGATAGTTACCGGATAAGGCGCAGCGGTCGG
GCTGAACGGGGGGTTCGTGCACACAGCCCAGCTTGGAGCGAACGACCTACACCGAACTGAGATACCTACA
GCGTGAGCTATGAGAAAGCGCCACGCTTCCCGAAGGGAGAAAGGCGGACAGGTATCCGGTAAGCGGCAGG
GTCGGAACAGGAGAGCGCACGAGGGAGCTTCCAGGGGGAAACGCCTGGTATCTTTATAGTCCTGTCGGGT
TTCGCCACCTCTGACTTGAGCGTCGATTTTTGTGATGCTCGTCAGGGGGGCGGAGCCTATGGAAAAACGC
CAGCAACGCGGCCTTTTTACGGTTCCTGGCCTTTTGCTGGCCTTTTGCTCACATGTTCTTTCCTGCGTTA
TCCCCTGATTCTGTGGATAACCGTATTACCGCCATGCAT
Features (pLannotate 1.2.2; 14 found; start..end, strand, type, name):
     61..364     +  enhancer       CMV enhancer: human cytomegalovirus immediate early enhancer
    365..568     +  promoter       CMV promoter: human cytomegalovirus (CMV) immediate early promoter
    613..1320    +  CDS            mCherry: mCherry is a basic (constitutively fluorescent) red fluorescent protein published in 2004, derived from Discosoma sp.. It is reported to be a very rapidly-maturing monomer with low acid sensitivity.
   1357..2076    +  CDS            mGold: photostable derivative of mVenus (Lee et al., 2020) mammalian codon-optimized
   2093..2176    +  CDS            large T antigen (fragment): large T antigen from SV40 (simian virus 40)
   2199..2320    +  polyA_signal   SV40 poly(A) signal: SV40 polyadenylation signal
   2354..2782    -  rep_origin     f1 ori (sequence partly withheld): f1 bacteriophage origin of replication; arrow indicates direction of (+) strand synthesis
   2809..2913    +  promoter       AmpR promoter: bla
   2915..3272    +  promoter       SV40 promoter: SV40 enhancer and early promoter
   3307..4101    +  CDS            NeoR/KanR: aminoglycoside phosphotransferase from Tn5; aph(3')-II (or nptII); confers resistance to neomycin, kanamycin, and G418 (Geneticin®)
   4122..4274    +  CDS            ble (fragment): BLE_KLEPN - Experimental evidence at protein level: Swiss-Prot protein existence level 1. Binding protein with a strong affinity to the bleomycin family of antibiotics. Binds to CL990; an antimitotic-antibiotic compound. From Klebsiella pneumoniae.
   4333..4380    +  polyA_signal   HSV TK poly(A) signal: herpes simplex virus thymidine kinase polyadenylation signal (Cole and Stacy, 1985)
   4471..4487    -  polyA_signal   bGH poly(A) signal (fragment): bovine growth hormone polyadenylation signal
   4709..5297    +  rep_origin     ori: high-copy-number ColE1/pMB1/pBR322/pUC origin of replication
