>Addgene plasmid #112943 | mCherry-LSS-SGFP2 | addgene full sequence | sequence record 223564 | Addgene NGS Result
TAGTTATTAATAGTAATCAATTACGGGGTCATTAGTTCATAGCCCATATATGGAGTTCCGCGTTACATAA
CTTACGGTAAATGGCCCGCCTGGCTGACCGCCCAACGACCCCCGCCCATTGACGTCAATAATGACGTATG
TTCCCATAGTAACGCCAATAGGGACTTTCCATTGACGTCAATGGGTGGAGTATTTACGGTAAACTGCCCA
CTTGGCAGTACATCAAGTGTATCATATGCCAAGTACGCCCCCTATTGACGTCAATGACGGTAAATGGCCC
GCCTGGCATTATGCCCAGTACATGACCTTATGGGACTTTCCTACTTGGCAGTACATCTACGTATTAGTCA
TCGCTATTACCATGGTGATGCGGTTTTGGCAGTACATCAATGGGCGTGGATAGCGGTTTGACTCACGGGG
ATTTCCAAGTCTCCACCCCATTGACGTCAATGGGAGTTTGTTTTGGCACCAAAATCAACGGGACTTTCCA
AAATGTCGTAACAACTCCGCCCCATTGACGCAAATGGGCGGTAGGCGTGTACGGTGGGAGGTCTATATAA
GCAGAGCTGGTTTAGTGAACCGTCAGATCCGCTAGCGCTACCGGTCGCCACCATGGTGAGCAAGGGCGAG
GAGGATAACATGGCCATCATCAAGGAGTTCATGCGCTTCAAGGTGCACATGGAGGGCTCCGTGAACGGCC
ACGAGTTCGAGATCGAGGGCGAGGGCGAGGGCCGCCCCTACGAGGGCACCCAGACCGCCAAGCTGAAGGT
GACCAAGGGTGGCCCCCTGCCCTTCGCCTGGGACATCCTGTCCCCTCAGTTCATGTACGGCTCCAAGGCC
TACGTGAAGCACCCCGCCGACATCCCCGACTACTTGAAGCTGTCCTTCCCCGAGGGCTTCAAGTGGGAGC
GCGTGATGAACTTCGAGGACGGCGGCGTGGTGACCGTGACCCAGGACTCCTCCCTGCAGGACGGCGAGTT
CATCTACAAGGTGAAGCTGCGCGGCACCAACTTCCCCTCCGACGGCCCCGTAATGCAGAAGAAGACCATG
GGCTGGGAGGCCTCCTCCGAGCGGATGTACCCCGAGGACGGCGCCCTGAAGGGCGAGATCAAGCAGAGGC
TGAAGCTGAAGGACGGCGGCCACTACGACGCTGAGGTCAAGACCACCTACAAGGCCAAGAAGCCCGTGCA
GCTGCCCGGCGCCTACAACGTCAACATCAAGTTGGACATCACCTCCCACAACGAGGACTACACCATCGTG
GAACAGTACGAACGCGCCGAGGGCCGCCACTCCACCGGCGGCATGGACGAGCTGTACAAGTCCGGACTCA
GATCTTCGGATCCACCGGTCGCCACCATGGTGAGCAAGGGCGAGGAGCTGTTCACCGGGGTGGTGCCCAT
CCTGGTCGAGCTGGACGGCGACGTAAACGGCCACAAGTTCAGCGTGTCCGGCGAGGGCGAGGGCGATGCC
ACCTACGGCAAGCTGACCCTGAAGTTCATCTGCACCACCGGCAAGCTGCCCGTGCCCTGGCCCACCCTCG
TGACCACCCTGAGCTACGGCGTGCAGTGCTTCGCCCGCTACCCCGACCACATGAAGCAGCACGACTTCTT
CAAGTCCGCCATGCCCGAAGGCTACGTCCAGGAGCGCACCATCTTCTTCAAGGACGACGGCAACTACAAG
ACCCGCGCCGAGGTGAAGTTCGAGGGCGACACCCTGGTGAACCGCATCGAGCTGAAGGGCATCGACTTCA
AGGAGGACGGCAACATCCTGGGGCACAAGCTGGAGTACAACTACAACAGCCACAACGTCTATATCACCGC
CGACAAGCAGAAGAACGGCATCAAGGCCAACTTCAAGATCCGCCACAACATCGAGGACGGCGGCGTGCAG
CTCGCCGACCACTACCAGCAGAACACCCCCATCGGCGACGGCCCCGTGCTGCTGCCCGACAACCACTACC
TGAGCATCCAGTCCAAGCTGAGCAAAGACCCCAACGAGAAGCGCGATCACATGGTCCTGCTGGAGTTCGT
GACCGCCGCCGGGATCACTCTCGGCATGGACGAGCTGTACAAGTAAAGCGGCCGCGACTCTAGATCATAA
TCAGCCATACCACATTTGTAGAGGTTTTACTTGCTTTAAAAAACCTCCCACACCTCCCCCTGAACCTGAA
ACATAAAATGAATGCAATTGTTGTTGTTAACTTGTTTATTGCAGCTTATAATGGTTACAAATAAAGCAAT
AGCATCACAAATTTCACAAATAAAGCATTTTTTTCACTGCATTCTAGTTGTGGTTTGTCCAAACTCATCA
ATGTATCTTAAGGCGTAAATTGTAAGCGTTAATATTTTGTTAAAATTCGCGTTAAATTTTTGTTAAATCA
GCTCATTTTTTAACCAATAGGCCGAAATCGGCAAAATCCCTTATAAATCAAAAGAATAGACCGAGATAGG
GT
[37 nt withheld, positions 2453-2489]
AAAGAACGTGGACTCCAACGTCAAAGG
[49 nt withheld, positions 2517-2565]
T
[91 nt withheld, positions 2567-2657]
G
[124 nt withheld, positions 2659-2782]
CAGGTGGCACTTTTCGGGGAAATGTGCGCGGAACCCCTATTTGTTTATTTTTCTAAATACATTCAAATAT
GTATCCGCTCATGAGACAATAACCCTGATAAATGCTTCAATAATATTGAAAAAGGAAGAGTCCTGAGGCG
GAAAGAACCAGCTGTGGAATGTGTGTCAGTTAGGGTGTGGAAAGTCCCCAGGCTCCCCAGCAGGCAGAAG
TATGCAAAGCATGCATCTCAATTAGTCAGCAACCAGGTGTGGAAAGTCCCCAGGCTCCCCAGCAGGCAGA
AGTATGCAAAGCATGCATCTCAATTAGTCAGCAACCATAGTCCCGCCCCTAACTCCGCCCATCCCGCCCC
TAACTCCGCCCAGTTCCGCCCATTCTCCGCCCCATGGCTGACTAATTTTTTTTATTTATGCAGAGGCCGA
GGCCGCCTCGGCCTCTGAGCTATTCCAGAAGTAGTGAGGAGGCTTTTTTGGAGGCCTAGGCTTTTGCAAA
GATCGATCAAGAGACAGGATGAGGATCGTTTCGCATGATTGAACAAGATGGATTGCACGCAGGTTCTCCG
GCCGCTTGGGTGGAGAGGCTATTCGGCTATGACTGGGCACAACAGACAATCGGCTGCTCTGATGCCGCCG
TGTTCCGGCTGTCAGCGCAGGGGCGCCCGGTTCTTTTTGTCAAGACCGACCTGTCCGGTGCCCTGAATGA
ACTGCAAGACGAGGCAGCGCGGCTATCGTGGCTGGCCACGACGGGCGTTCCTTGCGCAGCTGTGCTCGAC
GTTGTCACTGAAGCGGGAAGGGACTGGCTGCTATTGGGCGAAGTGCCGGGGCAGGATCTCCTGTCATCTC
ACCTTGCTCCTGCCGAGAAAGTATCCATCATGGCTGATGCAATGCGGCGGCTGCATACGCTTGATCCGGC
TACCTGCCCATTCGACCACCAAGCGAAACATCGCATCGAGCGAGCACGTACTCGGATGGAAGCCGGTCTT
GTCGATCAGGATGATCTGGACGAAGAGCATCAGGGGCTCGCGCCAGCCGAACTGTTCGCCAGGCTCAAGG
CGAGCATGCCCGACGGCGAGGATCTCGTCGTGACCCATGGCGATGCCTGCTTGCCGAATATCATGGTGGA
AAATGGCCGCTTTTCTGGATTCATCGACTGTGGCCGGCTGGGTGTGGCGGACCGCTATCAGGACATAGCG
TTGGCTACCCGTGATATTGCTGAAGAGCTTGGCGGCGAATGGGCTGACCGCTTCCTCGTGCTTTACGGTA
TCGCCGCTCCCGATTCGCAGCGCATCGCCTTCTATCGCCTTCTTGACGAGTTCTTCTGAGCGGGACTCTG
GGGTTCGAAATGACCGACCAAGCGACGCCCAACCTGCCATCACGAGATTTCGATTCCACCGCCGCCTTCT
ATGAAAGGTTGGGCTTCGGAATCGTTTTCCGGGACGCCGGCTGGATGATCCTCCAGCGCGGGGATCTCAT
GCTGGAGTTCTTCGCCCACCCTAGGGGGAGGCTAACTGAAACACGGAAGGAGACAATACCGGAAGGAACC
CGCGCTATGACGGCAATAAAAAGACAGAATAAAACGCACGGTGTTGGGTCGTTTGTTCATAAACGCGGGG
TTCGGTCCCAGGGCTGGCACTCTGTCGATACCCCACCGAGACCCCATTGGGGCCAATACGCCCGCGTTTC
TTCCTTTTCCCCACCCCACCCCCCAAGTTCGGGTGAAGGCCCAGGGCTCGCAGCCAACGTCGGGGCGGCA
GGCCCTGCCATAGCCTCAGGTTACTCATATATACTTTAGATTGATTTAAAACTTCATTTTTAATTTAAAA
GGATCTAGGTGAAGATCCTTTTTGATAATCTCATGACCAAAATCCCTTAACGTGAGTTTTCGTTCCACTG
AGCGTCAGACCCCGTAGAAAAGATCAAAGGATCTTCTTGAGATCCTTTTTTTCTGCGCGTAATCTGCTGC
TTGCAAACAAAAAAACCACCGCTACCAGCGGTGGTTTGTTTGCCGGATCAAGAGCTACCAACTCTTTTTC
CGAAGGTAACTGGCTTCAGCAGAGCGCAGATACCAAATACTGTTCTTCTAGTGTAGCCGTAGTTAGGCCA
CCACTTCAAGAACTCTGTAGCACCGCCTACATACCTCGCTCTGCTAATCCTGTTACCAGTGGCTGCTGCC
AGTGGCGATAAGTCGTGTCTTACCGGGTTGGACTCAAGACGATAGTTACCGGATAAGGCGCAGCGGTCGG
GCTGAACGGGGGGTTCGTGCACACAGCCCAGCTTGGAGCGAACGACCTACACCGAACTGAGATACCTACA
GCGTGAGCTATGAGAAAGCGCCACGCTTCCCGAAGGGAGAAAGGCGGACAGGTATCCGGTAAGCGGCAGG
GTCGGAACAGGAGAGCGCACGAGGGAGCTTCCAGGGGGAAACGCCTGGTATCTTTATAGTCCTGTCGGGT
TTCGCCACCTCTGACTTGAGCGTCGATTTTTGTGATGCTCGTCAGGGGGGCGGAGCCTATGGAAAAACGC
CAGCAACGCGGCCTTTTTACGGTTCCTGGCCTTTTGCTGGCCTTTTGCTCACATGTTCTTTCCTGCGTTA
TCCCCTGATTCTGTGGATAACCGTATTACCGCCATGCAT
Features (pLannotate 1.2.2; 14 found; start..end, strand, type, name):
     61..364     +  enhancer       CMV enhancer: human cytomegalovirus immediate early enhancer
    365..568     +  promoter       CMV promoter: human cytomegalovirus (CMV) immediate early promoter
    613..1320    +  CDS            mCherry: mCherry is a basic (constitutively fluorescent) red fluorescent protein published in 2004, derived from Discosoma sp.. It is reported to be a very rapidly-maturing monomer with low acid sensitivity.
   1357..2076    +  CDS            mGold: photostable derivative of mVenus (Lee et al., 2020) mammalian codon-optimized
   2093..2176    +  CDS            large T antigen (fragment): large T antigen from SV40 (simian virus 40)
   2199..2320    +  polyA_signal   SV40 poly(A) signal: SV40 polyadenylation signal
   2354..2782    -  rep_origin     f1 ori (sequence partly withheld): f1 bacteriophage origin of replication; arrow indicates direction of (+) strand synthesis
   2809..2913    +  promoter       AmpR promoter: bla
   2915..3272    +  promoter       SV40 promoter: SV40 enhancer and early promoter
   3307..4101    +  CDS            NeoR/KanR: aminoglycoside phosphotransferase from Tn5; aph(3')-II (or nptII); confers resistance to neomycin, kanamycin, and G418 (Geneticin®)
   4122..4274    +  CDS            ble (fragment): BLE_KLEPN - Experimental evidence at protein level: Swiss-Prot protein existence level 1. Binding protein with a strong affinity to the bleomycin family of antibiotics. Binds to CL990; an antimitotic-antibiotic compound. From Klebsiella pneumoniae.
   4333..4380    +  polyA_signal   HSV TK poly(A) signal: herpes simplex virus thymidine kinase polyadenylation signal (Cole and Stacy, 1985)
   4471..4487    -  polyA_signal   bGH poly(A) signal (fragment): bovine growth hormone polyadenylation signal
   4709..5297    +  rep_origin     ori: high-copy-number ColE1/pMB1/pBR322/pUC origin of replication
