[The description below was written by a language model from this plasmid's Addgene catalogue record and pLannotate feature annotations shown in this document.]
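Description:
mCherry-LSS-SGFP2 is a mammalian expression plasmid built on the Clontech pEGFP-N1 backbone that encodes a synthetic tandem fusion of the red fluorescent protein mCherry and LSS-SGFP2 (the record also writes this as LSS-GFP2), a GFP-family protein whose "LSS" prefix conventionally denotes a large Stokes shift variant. Transcription is driven by the human cytomegalovirus immediate early enhancer and promoter and terminated by the SV40 polyadenylation signal. In the 5,411 nt sequenced record, mCherry lies first, followed after a short linker region by a second fluorescent protein reading frame of about 720 nt on the same strand. The automated annotation labels this second frame "mGold", a mVenus derivative, but this is most likely a nearest-match call among closely related Aequorea GFP variants, and the position corresponds to the LSS-SGFP2 moiety named in the catalogue entry.

The plasmid is maintained in bacteria at high copy through a ColE1/pUC-type origin and selected with kanamycin. The Tn5 NeoR/KanR gene sits behind both a bacterial (bla) promoter and the SV40 enhancer/early promoter and is followed by the HSV TK polyadenylation signal. This allows kanamycin selection in E. coli and, in principle, G418 selection in mammalian cells. An f1 origin is also present. The short large T antigen, ble and bGH poly(A) fragments in the table appear to be small partial matches to backbone sequence rather than functional elements.

Because the two fluorophores are held close together in a single polypeptide, energy transfer between them is expected. The depositor describes the construct as a positive control for FRET measurements in transfected cells. The cloning sites used are not recorded.
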