Addgene plasmid #112943: mCherry-LSS-SGFP2
Purpose: Produces a fusion between LSS-GFP2 and mCherry. It can be used as a positive control for FRET
Depositing lab: Dorus Gadella. Depositing organization: University of Amsterdam.
Backbone
  Vector backbone: pEGFP-N1
  Backbone manufacturer: Clontech
  Vector type: Mammalian Expression
Growth in bacteria
  Bacterial resistance: Kanamycin, 50 μg/mL
  Growth temperature: 37°C
  Growth strain: DH5alpha
  Copy number: High Copy
Gene/Insert
  Gene/Insert name: LSS-GFP2 mCherry fusion
  Species: Synthetic
  Promoter: CMV
  Cloning method: Restriction Enzyme; 5′ cloning site unknown (unknown if destroyed)
Terms and licenses: Academic/Nonprofit Terms; Industry Terms: Not Available to Industry
How to cite: mCherry-LSS-SGFP2 was a gift from Dorus Gadella (Addgene plasmid # 112943 ; http://n2t.net/addgene:112943 ; RRID:Addgene_112943)
